>Addgene plasmid #224281 | pcDNA3.1(+) EGFP-Rac1(G12C, K96H) | addgene full sequence | sequence record 445658 | Addgene NGS Result
GACGGATCGGGAGATCTCCCGATCCCCTATGGTGCACTCTCAGTACAATCTGCTCTGATGCCGCATAGTT
AAGCCAGTATCTGCTCCCTGCTTGTGTGTTGGAGGTCGCTGAGTAGTGCGCGAGCAAAATTTAAGCTACA
ACAAGGCAAGGCTTGACCGACAATTGCATGAAGAATCTGCTTAGGGTTAGGCGTTTTGCGCTGCTTCGCG
ATGTACGGGCCAGATATACGCGTTGACATTGATTATTGACTAGTTATTAATAGTAATCAATTACGGGGTC
ATTAGTTCATAGCCCATATATGGAGTTCCGCGTTACATAACTTACGGTAAATGGCCCGCCTGGCTGACCG
CCCAACGACCCCCGCCCATTGACGTCAATAATGACGTATGTTCCCATAGTAACGCCAATAGGGACTTTCC
ATTGACGTCAATGGGTGGAGTATTTACGGTAAACTGCCCACTTGGCAGTACATCAAGTGTATCATATGCC
AAGTACGCCCCCTATTGACGTCAATGACGGTAAATGGCCCGCCTGGCATTATGCCCAGTACATGACCTTA
TGGGACTTTCCTACTTGGCAGTACATCTACGTATTAGTCATCGCTATTACCATGGTGATGCGGTTTTGGC
AGTACATCAATGGGCGTGGATAGCGGTTTGACTCACGGGGATTTCCAAGTCTCCACCCCATTGACGTCAA
TGGGAGTTTGTTTTGGCACCAAAATCAACGGGACTTTCCAAAATGTCGTAACAACTCCGCCCCATTGACG
CAAATGGGCGGTAGGCGTGTACGGTGGGAGGTCTATATAAGCAGAGCTCTCTGGCTAACTAGAGAACCCA
CTGCTTACTGGCTTATCGAAATTAATACGACTCACTATAGGGAGACCCAAGCTGGCTAGCGTTTAAACTT
AAGCTTGCCACCATGAGCAAGGGCGAGGAGCTGTTCACCGGGGTGGTGCCCATCCTGGTCGAGCTGGACG
GCGACGTAAACGGCCACAAGTTCAGCGTGTCCGGCGAGGGCGAGGGCGATGCCACCTACGGCAAGCTGAC
CCTGAAGTTCATCTGCACCACCGGCAAGCTGCCCGTGCCCTGGCCCACCCTCGTGACCACCCTGACCTAC
GGCGTGCAGTGCTTCAGCCGCTACCCCGACCACATGAAGCAGCACGACTTCTTCAAGTCCGCCATGCCCG
AAGGCTACGTCCAGGAGCGCACCATCTTCTTCAAGGACGACGGCAACTACAAGACCCGCGCCGAGGTGAA
GTTCGAGGGCGACACCCTGGTGAACCGCATCGAGCTGAAGGGCATCGACTTCAAGGAGGACGGCAACATC
CTGGGGCACAAGCTGGAGTACAACTACAACAGCCACAACGTCTATATCATGGCCGACAAGCAGAAGAACG
GCATCAAGGTGAACTTCAAGATCCGCCACAACATCGAGGACGGCAGCGTGCAGCTCGCCGACCACTACCA
GCAGAACACCCCCATCGGCGACGGCCCCGTGCTGCTGCCCGACAACCACTACCTGAGCACCCAGTCCGCC
CTGAGCAAAGACCCCAACGAGAAGCGCGATCACATGGTCCTGCTGGAGTTCGTGACCGCCGCCGGGATCA
CTCACGGCATGGACGAGCTGTACAAGTCCGGACTCAGATCCACCATGCAGGCCATCAAGTGTGTGGTGGT
GGGAGACTGTGCTGTAGGTAAAACTTGCCTACTGATCAGTTACACAACCAATGCATTTCCTGGAGAATAT
ATCCCTACTGTCTTTGACAATTATTCTGCCAATGTTATGGTAGATGGAAAACCGGTGAATCTGGGCTTAT
GGGATACAGCTGGACAAGAAGATTATGACAGATTACGCCCCCTATCCTATCCGCAAACAGATGTGTTCTT
AATTTGCTTTTCCCTTGTGAGTCCTGCATCATTTGAAAATGTCCGTGCACACTGGTATCCTGAGGTGCGG
CACCACTGTCCCAACACTCCCATCATCCTAGTGGGAACTAAACTTGATCTTAGGGATGATAAAGACACGA
TCGAGAAACTGAAGGAGAAGAAGCTGACTCCCATCACCTATCCGCAGGGTCTAGCCATGGCTAAGGAGAT
TGGTGCTGTAAAATACCTGGAGTGCTCGGCGCTCACACAGCGAGGCCTCAAGACAGTGTTTGACGAAGCG
ATCCGAGCAGTCCTCTGCCCGCCTCCCGTGAAGAAGAGGAAGAGAAAATGCCTGCTGTTGTAAACCCGCT
GATCAGCCTCGACTGTGCCTTCTAGTTGCCAGCCATCTGTTGTTTGCCCCTCCCCCGTGCCTTCCTTGAC
CCTGGAAGGTGCCACTCCCACTGTCCTTTCCTAATAAAATGAGGAAATTGCATCGCATTGTCTGAGTAGG
TGTCATTCTATTCTGGGGGGTGGGGTGGGGCAGGACAGCAAGGGGGAGGATTGGGAAGACAATAGCAGGC
ATGCTGGGGATGCGGTGGGCTCTATGGCTTCTGAGGCGGAAAGAACCAGCTGGGGCTCTAGGGGGTATCC
CC
[124 nt withheld, positions 2523-2646]
C
[91 nt withheld, positions 2648-2738]
A
[49 nt withheld, positions 2740-2788]
CCTTTGACGTTGGAGTCCACGTTCTTT
[37 nt withheld, positions 2816-2852]
ACCCTATCTCGGTCTATTCTTTTGATTTATAAGGGATTTTGCCGATTTCGGCCTATTGGTTAAAAAATGA
GCTGATTTAACAAAAATTTAACGCGAATTAATTCTGTGGAATGTGTGTCAGTTAGGGTGTGGAAAGTCCC
CAGGCTCCCCAGCAGGCAGAAGTATGCAAAGCATGCATCTCAATTAGTCAGCAACCAGGTGTGGAAAGTC
CCCAGGCTCCCCAGCAGGCAGAAGTATGCAAAGCATGCATCTCAATTAGTCAGCAACCATAGTCCCGCCC
CTAACTCCGCCCATCCCGCCCCTAACTCCGCCCAGTTCCGCCCATTCTCCGCCCCATGGCTGACTAATTT
TTTTTATTTATGCAGAGGCCGAGGCCGCCTCTGCCTCTGAGCTATTCCAGAAGTAGTGAGGAGGCTTTTT
TGGAGGCCTAGGCTTTTGCAAAAAGCTCCCGGGAGCTTGTATATCCATTTTCGGATCTGATCAAGAGACA
GGATGAGGATCGTTTCGCATGATTGAACAAGATGGATTGCACGCAGGTTCTCCGGCCGCTTGGGTGGAGA
GGCTATTCGGCTATGACTGGGCACAACAGACAATCGGCTGCTCTGATGCCGCCGTGTTCCGGCTGTCAGC
GCAGGGGCGCCCGGTTCTTTTTGTCAAGACCGACCTGTCCGGTGCCCTGAATGAACTGCAGGACGAGGCA
GCGCGGCTATCGTGGCTGGCCACGACGGGCGTTCCTTGCGCAGCTGTGCTCGACGTTGTCACTGAAGCGG
GAAGGGACTGGCTGCTATTGGGCGAAGTGCCGGGGCAGGATCTCCTGTCATCTCACCTTGCTCCTGCCGA
GAAAGTATCCATCATGGCTGATGCAATGCGGCGGCTGCATACGCTTGATCCGGCTACCTGCCCATTCGAC
CACCAAGCGAAACATCGCATCGAGCGAGCACGTACTCGGATGGAAGCCGGTCTTGTCGATCAGGATGATC
TGGACGAAGAGCATCAGGGGCTCGCGCCAGCCGAACTGTTCGCCAGGCTCAAGGCGCGCATGCCCGACGG
CGAGGATCTCGTCGTGACCCATGGCGATGCCTGCTTGCCGAATATCATGGTGGAAAATGGCCGCTTTTCT
GGATTCATCGACTGTGGCCGGCTGGGTGTGGCGGACCGCTATCAGGACATAGCGTTGGCTACCCGTGATA
TTGCTGAAGAGCTTGGCGGCGAATGGGCTGACCGCTTCCTCGTGCTTTACGGTATCGCCGCTCCCGATTC
GCAGCGCATCGCCTTCTATCGCCTTCTTGACGAGTTCTTCTGAGCGGGACTCTGGGGTTCGAAATGACCG
ACCAAGCGACGCCCAACCTGCCATCACGAGATTTCGATTCCACCGCCGCCTTCTATGAAAGGTTGGGCTT
CGGAATCGTTTTCCGGGACGCCGGCTGGATGATCCTCCAGCGCGGGGATCTCATGCTGGAGTTCTTCGCC
CACCCCAACTTGTTTATTGCAGCTTATAATGGTTACAAATAAAGCAATAGCATCACAAATTTCACAAATA
AAGCATTTTTTTCACTGCATTCTAGTTGTGGTTTGTCCAAACTCATCAATGTATCTTATCATGTCTGTAT
ACCGTCGACCTCTAGCTAGAGCTTGGCGTAATCATGGTCATAGCTGTTTCCTGTGTGAAATTGTTATCCG
CTCACAATTCCACACAACATACGAGCCGGAAGCATAAAGTGTAAAGCCTGGGGTGCCTAATGAGTGAGCT
AACTCACATTAATTGCGTTGCGCTCACTGCCCGCTTTCCAGTCGGGAAACCTGTCGTGCCAGCTGCATTA
ATGAATCGGCCAACGCGCGGGGAGAGGCGGTTTGCGTATTGGGCGCTCTTCCGCTTCCTCGCTCACTGAC
TCGCTGCGCTCGGTCGTTCGGCTGCGGCGAGCGGTATCAGCTCACTCAAAGGCGGTAATACGGTTATCCA
CAGAATCAGGGGATAACGCAGGAAAGAACATGTGAGCAAAAGGCCAGCAAAAGGCCAGGAACCGTAAAAA
GGCCGCGTTGCTGGCGTTTTTCCATAGGCTCCGCCCCCCTGACGAGCATCACAAAAATCGACGCTCAAGT
CAGAGGTGGCGAAACCCGACAGGACTATAAAGATACCAGGCGTTTCCCCCTGGAAGCTCCCTCGTGCGCT
CTCCTGTTCCGACCCTGCCGCTTACCGGATACCTGTCCGCCTTTCTCCCTTCGGGAAGCGTGGCGCTTTC
TCATAGCTCACGCTGTAGGTATCTCAGTTCGGTGTAGGTCGTTCGCTCCAAGCTGGGCTGTGTGCACGAA
CCCCCCGTTCAGCCCGACCGCTGCGCCTTATCCGGTAACTATCGTCTTGAGTCCAACCCGGTAAGACACG
ACTTATCGCCACTGGCAGCAGCCACTGGTAACAGGATTAGCAGAGCGAGGTATGTAGGCGGTGCTACAGA
GTTCTTGAAGTGGTGGCCTAACTACGGCTACACTAGAAGAACAGTATTTGGTATCTGCGCTCTGCTGAAG
CCAGTTACCTTCGGAAAAAGAGTTGGTAGCTCTTGATCCGGCAAACAAACCACCGCTGGTAGCGGTGGTT
TTTTTGTTTGCAAGCAGCAGATTACGCGCAGAAAAAAAGGATCTCAAGAAGATCCTTTGATCTTTTCTAC
GGGGTCTGACGCTCAGTGGAACGAAAACTCACGTTAAGGGATTTTGGTCATGAGATTATCAAAAAGGATC
TTCACCTAGATCCTTTTAAATTAAAAATGAAGTTTTAAATCAATCTAAAGTATATATGAGTAAACTTGGT
CTGACAGTTACCAATGCTTAATCAGTGAGGCACCTATCTCAGCGATCTGTCTATTTCGTTCATCCATAGT
TGCCTGACTCCCCGTCGTGTAGATAACTACGATACGGGAGGGCTTACCATCTGGCCCCAGTGCTGCAATG
ATACCGCGAGACCCACGCTCACCGGCTCCAGATTTATCAGCAATAAACCAGCCAGCCGGAAGGGCCGAGC
GCAGAAGTGGTCCTGCAACTTTATCCGCCTCCATCCAGTCTATTAATTGTTGCCGGGAAGCTAGAGTAAG
TAGTTCGCCAGTTAATAGTTTGCGCAACGTTGTTGCCATTGCTACAGGCATCGTGGTGTCACGCTCGTCG
TTTGGTATGGCTTCATTCAGCTCCGGTTCCCAACGATCAAGGCGAGTTACATGATCCCCCATGTTGTGCA
AAAAAGCGGTTAGCTCCTTCGGTCCTCCGATCGTTGTCAGAAGTAAGTTGGCCGCAGTGTTATCACTCAT
GGTTATGGCAGCACTGCATAATTCTCTTACTGTCATGCCATCCGTAAGATGCTTTTCTGTGACTGGTGAG
TACTCAACCAAGTCATTCTGAGAATAGTGTATGCGGCGACCGAGTTGCTCTTGCCCGGCGTCAATACGGG
ATAATACCGCGCCACATAGCAGAACTTTAAAAGTGCTCATCATTGGAAAACGTTCTTCGGGGCGAAAACT
CTCAAGGATCTTACCGCTGTTGAGATCCAGTTCGATGTAACCCACTCGTGCACCCAACTGATCTTCAGCA
TCTTTTACTTTCACCAGCGTTTCTGGGTGAGCAAAAACAGGAAGGCAAAATGCCGCAAAAAAGGGAATAA
GGGCGACACGGAAATGTTGAATACTCATACTCTTCCTTTTTCAATATTATTGAAGCATTTATCAGGGTTA
TTGTCTCATGAGCGGATACATATTTGAATGTATTTAGAAAAATAAACAAATAGGGGTTCCGCGCACATTT
CCCCGAAAAGTGCCACCTGACGTC
Features (pLannotate 1.2.2; 21 found; start..end, strand, type, name):
     28..80      -  misc_feature   bom (fragment): basis of mobility region from pBR322
    235..614     +  enhancer       CMV enhancer: human cytomegalovirus immediate early enhancer
    615..818     +  promoter       CMV promoter: human cytomegalovirus (CMV) immediate early promoter
    814..847     +  LTR            5' LTR (truncated) (fragment): truncated 5' long terminal repeat (LTR) from HIV-1
    863..881     +  promoter       T7 promoter: promoter for bacteriophage T7 RNA polymerase
    923..1636    +  CDS            GFP (S65T): GFP (S65T) is a basic (constitutively fluorescent) green fluorescent protein published in 1995, derived from Aequorea victoria.
   1655..2233    +  CDS            Rac1: human Rac family small GTPase 1
   2253..2477    +  polyA_signal   bGH poly(A) signal: bovine growth hormone polyadenylation signal
   2481..2502    +  promoter       SV40 promoter (fragment): SV40 enhancer and early promoter
   2523..2951    +  rep_origin     f1 ori (sequence partly withheld): f1 bacteriophage origin of replication; arrow indicates direction of (+) strand synthesis
   2965..3294    +  promoter       SV40 promoter: SV40 enhancer and early promoter
   3361..4152    +  CDS            neo: KKA2_KLEPN - Also known as kan, nptII. Experimental evidence at protein level: Swiss-Prot protein existence level 1. Resistance to kanamycin, neomycin, paromomycin, ribostamycin, butirosin and gentamicin B. From Klebsiella pneumoniae.
   4176..4334    +  CDS            ble (fragment): BLE_KLEPN - Experimental evidence at protein level: Swiss-Prot protein existence level 1. Binding protein with a strong affinity to the bleomycin family of antibiotics. Binds to CL990; an antimitotic-antibiotic compound. From Klebsiella pneumoniae.
   4329..4450    +  polyA_signal   SV40 poly(A) signal: SV40 polyadenylation signal
   4523..4539    -  protein_bind   lac operator: The lac repressor binds to the lac operator to inhibit transcription in E. coli. This inhibition can be relieved by adding lactose or isopropyl-β-D-thiogalactopyranoside (IPTG). lac repressor encoded by lacI
   4547..4577    -  promoter       lac promoter: promoter for the E. coli lac operon
   4592..4613    -  protein_bind   CAP binding site: CAP binding activates transcription in the presence of cAMP. E. coli catabolite activator protein
   4626..4718    -  CDS            lacI (fragment): lac repressor; lacI; The lac repressor binds to the lac operator to inhibit transcription in E. coli. This inhibition can be relieved by adding lactose or isopropyl-β-D-thiogalactopyranoside (IPTG).
   4901..5489    -  rep_origin     ori: high-copy-number ColE1/pMB1/pBR322/pUC origin of replication
   5660..6520    -  CDS            AmpR: β-lactamase; bla; confers resistance to ampicillin, carbenicillin, and related antibiotics
   6521..6625    -  promoter       AmpR promoter: bla
