[The description below was written by a language model from this plasmid's Addgene catalogue record and pLannotate feature annotations shown in this document.]
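Description:
pcDNA3.1(+) EGFP-Rac1(G12C, K96H) is a mammalian expression plasmid of about 6.7 kb, built on the pcDNA3.1(+) backbone, for transfecting cultured cells with a fluorescently tagged mutant of the human small GTPase Rac1. It is propagated in E. coli through a high-copy ColE1/pUC-type origin and selected with ampicillin via the β-lactamase gene and its native promoter. An f1 origin is also present, and short lac promoter/operator and lacI fragments are backbone remnants. For selecting stably transfected mammalian cells, the backbone carries a neomycin phosphotransferase gene driven by the SV40 enhancer/early promoter and terminated by an SV40 polyadenylation signal. The small ble fragment and the truncated HIV LTR fragment called by the annotation software are probably incidental similarity matches rather than functional parts.

The expression cassette uses the human cytomegalovirus immediate-early enhancer and promoter, followed by a T7 promoter that permits in vitro transcription. A green fluorescent protein coding sequence comes next; it is annotated as a GFP S65T-type variant and named EGFP in the plasmid title. It lies upstream of the Rac1 coding sequence with only a short gap between them, consistent with an N-terminal EGFP fusion. The bovine growth hormone polyadenylation signal ends the transcript. The insert was made by gene synthesis and carries the G12C and K96H substitutions. The record does not explain their rationale, but the associated study concerns targeting Ras-, Rho- and Rab-family GTPases through a conserved cryptic pocket. The stated use is transfection and expression of this Rac1 mutant, with the fluorescent tag allowing expression and localisation to be followed.
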