Addgene plasmid #224281: pcDNA3.1(+) EGFP-Rac1(G12C, K96H)
Purpose: Cell transfection and expression of Rac1 (G12C, K96H)
Depositing lab: Kevan Shokat. Depositing organization: University of California, San Francisco (UCSF). Publication: Targeting Ras-, Rho-, and Rab-family GTPases via a conserved cryptic pocket. Morstein J, Bowcut V, Fernando M, Yang Y, Zhu L, Jenkins ML, Evans JT, Guiley KZ, Peacock DM, Krahnke S, Lin Z, Taran KA, Huang BJ, Stephen AG, Burke JE, Lightstone FC, Shokat KM. Cell. 2024 Sep 6:S0092-8674(24)00908-5. doi: 10.1016/j.cell.2024.08.017. PubMed 39255801.
Backbone
  Vector backbone: pcDNA3.1(+)
  Vector type: Mammalian Expression
Growth in bacteria
  Bacterial resistance: Ampicillin, 100 μg/mL
  Growth temperature: 37°C
  Growth strain: DH5alpha
  Copy number: Unknown
Gene/Insert
  Gene/Insert name: Rac1
  Species: H. sapiens (human)
  Mutation: G12C, K96H
  Entrez Gene: RAC1 (a.k.a. MIG5, MRD48, Rac-1, TC-25, p21-Rac1)
  Cloning method: Gene Synthesis
Terms and licenses: Academic/Nonprofit Terms; Industry Terms: Not Available to Industry
How to cite: pcDNA3.1(+) EGFP-Rac1(G12C, K96H) was a gift from Kevan Shokat (Addgene plasmid # 224281 ; http://n2t.net/addgene:224281 ; RRID:Addgene_224281)
